>Addgene plasmid #177977 | pCW57.1 tTA SDHB | addgene full sequence | sequence record 349868 | Addgene NGS Result
GCTTATATAGGCCTCCCACCGTACACGCCTACCTCGACATACGTTCTCTATCACTGATAGGGAGTAAACT
CGACATACGTTCTCTATCACTGATAGGGATAAACTCGACATACGTTCTCTATCACTGATAGGGAGTAAAC
TCGACATACGTTCTCTATCACTGATAGGGAGTAAACTCGACATACGTTCTCTATCACTGATAGGGAGTAA
ACTCGACATCGTTCTCTATCACTGATAGGGAGTAAACTCGACATACGTTCTCTATCACTGATAGGGAGTA
AACTCGACATATCGATTCGCGGCCAAAGTGGATCTCTGCTGTCCCTGTAATAAACCCGAAAATTTTGAAT
TTTTGTAATTTGTTTTTGTAATTCTTTAGTTTGTATGTCTGTTGCTATTATGTCTACTATTCTTTCCCCT
GCACTGTACCCCCCAATCCCCCCTTTTCTTTTAAAATTGTGGATGAATACTGCCATTTGTCTCGAGGTCG
AGAATTGTCCCCTCGGGGTTGGGAGGTGGGTCTGAAACGATAATGGTGAATATCCCTGCCTAACTCTATT
CACTATAGAAAGTACAGCAAAAACTATTCTTAAACCTACCAAGCCTCCTACTATCATTATGAATAATTTT
ATATACCACAGCCAATTTGTTATGTTAAACCAATTCCACAAACTTGCCCATTTATCTAATTCCAATAATT
CTTGTTCATTCTTTTCTTGCTGGTTTTGCGATTCTTCAATTAAGGAGTGTATTAAGCTTGTGTAATTGTT
AATTTCTCTGTCCCACTCCATCCAGGTCGTGTGATTCCAAATCTGTTCCAGAGATTTATTACTCCAACTA
GCATTCCAAGGCACAGCAGTGGTGCAAATGAGTTTTCCAGAGCAACCCCAAATCCCCAGGAGCTGTTGAT
CCTTTAGGTATCTTTCCACAGCCAGGATTCTTGCCTGGAGCTGCTTGATGCCCCAGACTGTGAGTTGCAA
CAGATGCTGTTGCGCCTCAATAGCCCTCAGCAAATTGTTCTGCTGCTGCACTATACCAGACAATAATTGT
CTGGCCTGTACCGTCAGCGTCATTGACGCTGCGCCCATAGTGCTTCCTGCTGCTCCCAAGAACCCAAGGA
ACAAAGCTCCTATTCCCACTGCTCTTTTTTCTCTCTGCACCACTCTTCTCTTTGCCTTGGTGGGTGCTAC
TCCTAATGGTTCAATTTTTACTACTTTATATTTATATAATTCACTTCTCCAATTGTCCCTCATATCTCCT
CCTCCAGGTCTGAAGATCAGCGGCCGCTTGCTGTGCGGTGGTCTTACTTTTGTTTTGCTCTTCCTCTATC
TTGTCTAAAGCTTCCTTGGTGTCTTTTATCTCTATCCTTTGATGCACACAATAGAGGGTTGCTACTGTAT
TATATAATGATCTAAGTTCTTCTGATCCTGTCTGAAGGGATGGTTGTAGCTGTCCCAGTATTTGTCTACA
GCCTTCTGATGTTTCTAACAGGCCAGGATTAACTGCGAATCGTTCTAGCTCCCTGCTTGCCCATACTATA
TGTTTTAATTTATATTTTTTCTTTCCCCCTGGCCTTAACCGAATTTTTTCCCATCGCGATCTAATTCTCC
CCCGCTTAATACTGACGCTCTCGCACCCATCTCTCTCCTTCTAGCCTCCGCTAGTCAAAATTTTTGGCGT
ACTCACCAGTCGCCGCCCCTCGCCTCTTGCCGTGCGCGCTTCAGCAAGCCGAGTCCTGCGTCGAGAGAGC
TCCTCTGGTTTCCCTTTCGCTTTCAAGTCCCTGTTCGGGCGCCACTGCTAGAGATTTTCCACACTGACTA
AAAGGGTCTGAGGGATCTCTAGTTACCAGAGTCACACAACAGACGGGCACACACTACTTGAAGCACTCAA
GGCAAGCTTTATTGAGGCTTAAGCAGTGGGTTCCCTAGTTAGCCAGAGAGCTCCCAGGCTCAGATCTGGT
CTAACCAGAGAGACCCGTTTATGTATCGAGCTAGGCACTTAAATACAATATCTCTGCAATGCGGCAATTC
AGTGGTTCGTCCAATCCATGTCAGACCCGTCTGTTGCCTTCCTAATAAGGCACGATCGTACCACCTTACT
TCCACCAATCGGCATGCACGGTGCTTTTTCTCTCCTTGTAAGGCATGTTGCTAACTCATCGTTACCATGT
TGCAAGACTACAAGAGTATTGCATAAGACTACATTAAGCTTGCAGCTCCAGCTTTTGTTCCCTTTAGTGA
GGGTTAATTGCGCGCTTGGCGTAATCATGGTCATAGCTGTTTCCTGTGTGAAATTGTTATCCGCTCACAA
TTCCACACAACATACGAGCCGGAAGCATAAAGTGTAAAGCCTGGGGTGCCTAATGAGTGAGCTAACTCAC
ATTAATTGCGTTGCGCTCACTGCCCGCTTTCCAGTCGGGAAACCTGTCGTGCCAGCTGCATTAATGAATC
GGCCAACGCGCGGGGAGAGGCGGTTTGCGTATTGGGCGCTCTTCCGCTTCCTCGCTCACTGACTCGCTGC
GCTCGGTCGTTCGGCTGCGGCGAGCGGTATCAGCTCACTCAAAGGCGGTAATACGGTTATCCACAGAATC
AGGGGATAACGCAGGAAAGAACATGTGAGCAAAAGGCCAGCAAAAGGCCAGGAACCGTAAAAAGGCCGCG
TTGCTGGCGTTTTTCCATAGGCTCCGCCCCCCTGACGAGCATCACAAAAATCGACGCTCAAGTCAGAGGT
GGCGAAACCCGACAGGACTATAAAGATACCAGGCGTTTCCCCCTGGAAGCTCCCTCGTGCGCTCTCCTGT
TCCGACCCTGCCGCTTACCGGATACCTGTCCGCCTTTCTCCCTTCGGGAAGCGTGGCGCTTTCTCATAGC
TCACGCTGTAGGTATCTCAGTTCGGTGTAGGTCGTTCGCTCCAAGCTGGGCTGTGTGCACGAACCCCCCG
TTCAGCCCGACCGCTGCGCCTTATCCGGTAACTATCGTCTTGAGTCCAACCCGGTAAGACACGACTTATC
GCCACTGGCAGCAGCCACTGGTAACAGGATTAGCAGAGCGAGGTATGTAGGCGGTGCTACAGAGTTCTTG
AAGTGGTGGCCTAACTACGGCTACACTAGAAGAACAGTATTTGGTATCTGCGCTCTGCTGAAGCCAGTTA
CCTTCGGAAAAAGAGTTGGTAGCTCTTGATCCGGCAAACAAACCACCGCTGGTAGCGGTGGTTTTTTTGT
TTGCAAGCAGCAGATTACGCGCAGAAAAAAAGGATCTCAAGAAGATCCTTTGATCTTTTCTACGGGGTCT
GACGCTCAGTGGAACGAAAACTCACGTTAAGGGATTTTGGTCATGAGATTATCAAAAAGGATCTTCACCT
AGATCCTTTTAAATTAAAAATGAAGTTTTAAATCAATCTAAAGTATATATGAGTAAACTTGGTCTGACAG
TTACCAATGCTTAATCAGTGAGGCACCTATCTCAGCGATCTGTCTATTTCGTTCATCCATAGTTGCCTGA
CTCCCCGTCGTGTAGATAACTACGATACGGGAGGGCTTACCATCTGGCCCCAGTGCTGCAATGATACCGC
GAGACCCACGCTCACCGGCTCCAGATTTATCAGCAATAAACCAGCCAGCCGGAAGGGCCGAGCGCAGAAG
TGGTCCTGCAACTTTATCCGCCTCCATCCAGTCTATTAATTGTTGCCGGGAAGCTAGAGTAAGTAGTTCG
CCAGTTAATAGTTTGCGCAACGTTGTTGCCATTGCTACAGGCATCGTGGTGTCACGCTCGTCGTTTGGTA
TGGCTTCATTCAGCTCCGGTTCCCAACGATCAAGGCGAGTTACATGATCCCCCATGTTGTGCAAAAAAGC
GGTTAGCTCCTTCGGTCCTCCGATCGTTGTCAGAAGTAAGTTGGCCGCAGTGTTATCACTCATGGTTATG
GCAGCACTGCATAATTCTCTTACTGTCATGCCATCCGTAAGATGCTTTTCTGTGACTGGTGAGTACTCAA
CCAAGTCATTCTGAGAATAGTGTATGCGGCGACCGAGTTGCTCTTGCCCGGCGTCAATACGGGATAATAC
CGCGCCACATAGCAGAACTTTAAAAGTGCTCATCATTGGAAAACGTTCTTCGGGGCGAAAACTCTCAAGG
ATCTTACCGCTGTTGAGATCCAGTTCGATGTAACCCACTCGTGCACCCAACTGATCTTCAGCATCTTTTA
CTTTCACCAGCGTTTCTGGGTGAGCAAAAACAGGAAGGCAAAATGCCGCAAAAAAGGGAATAAGGGCGAC
ACGGAAATGTTGAATACTCATACTCTTCCTTTTTCAATATTATTGAAGCATTTATCAGGGTTATTGTCTC
ATGAGCGGATACATATTTGAAAGGCCTCCAAAAAAGCCTCCTCACTACTTCTGGAATAGCTCAGAGGCCG
AGGCGGCCTCGGCCTCTGCATAAATAAAAAAAATTAGTCAGCCATGGGGCGGAGAATGGGCGGAACTGGG
CGGAGTTAGGGGCGGGATGGGCGGAGTTAGGGGCGGGATAGCTAGAGCCAGACATGATAAGATACATTGA
TGAGTTTGGACAAACCACAACTAGAATGCAGTGAAAAAAATGCTTTATTTGTGAAATTTGTGATGCTATT
GCTTTATTTGTAACCATTATAAGCTGCAATAAACAAGTTCCTCTCACTCTCTGATATTCATTTCTTTGCA
AGTTATAAATACTGAATAATAAGATGACATGAACTACTACTGCTAGAGATTTTCCACACTGACTAAAAGG
GTCTGAGGGATCTCTAGTTACCAGAGTCACACAACAGACGGGCACACACTACTTGAAGCACTCAAGGCAA
GCTTTATTGAGGCTTAAGCAGTGGGTTCCCTAGTTAGCCAGAGAGCTCCCAGGCTCAGATCTGGTCTAAC
CAGAGAGACCCAGTACAAGCAAAAAGCAGATCTTGTCTTCGTTGGGAGTGAATTAGCCCTTCCAGTCCCC
CCTTTTCTTTTAAAAAGTGGCTAAGATCTACAGCTGCCTTGTAAGTCATTGGTCTTAAAGGTACCTCTAG
TCCGGACGCCGAGGCGAAACAGGCGGGGAGGCGGCCCAAAGGGAGATCCGACTCGTCTGAGGGCGAAGGC
GAAGACGCGGAAGAGGCCGCAGAGCCGGCAGCAGGCCGCGGGAAGGAAGGTCCGCTGGATTGAGGGCCGA
AGGGACGTAGCAGAAGGACGTCCCGCGCAGAATCCAGGTGGCAACACAGGCGAGCAGCCATGGAAAGGAC
GTCAGCTTCCCCGACAACACCACGGAATTGTCAGTGCCCAACAGCCGAGCCCCTGTCCAGCAGCGGGCAA
GGCAGGCGGCGATGAGTTCCGCCGTGGCAATAGGGAGGGGGAAAGCGAAAGTCCCGGAAAGGAGCTGACA
GGTGGTGGCAATGCCCCAACCAGTGGGGGTTGCGTCAGCAAACACAGTGCACACCACGCCACGTTGCCTG
ACAACGGGCCACAACTCCTCATAAAGAGACAGCAACCAGGATTTATACAAGGAGGAGAAAATGAAAGCCA
TACGGGAAGCAATAGCATGATACAAAGGCATTAAAGCAGCGTATCCACATAGCGTAAAAGGAGCAACATA
GTTAAGAATACGATATCTTGGATCGATCCTTACTTAGTTACCCGGGGAGCATGTCAAGGTCAAAATCGTC
AAGAGCGTCAGCAGGCAGCATATCAAGGTCAAAGTCGTCAAGGGCATCGGCTGGGAGCATGTCTAAGTCA
AAATCGTCAAGGGCGTCGGCCGGCCCGCCGCTTTCGCACTTTAGCTGTTTCTCCAGGCCACATATGATTA
GTTCCAGGCCGAAAAGGAAGGCAGGTTCGGCTCCCTGATGGTCGAACAGCTCAATTGCTTGTCTCAGAAG
TGGGGGCATAGAATCGGTGGTAGGTGTCTCTCTTTCCTCTTTTGCTACTTGATGCTCCTGATCCTCCAAT
ACGCAGCCCAGTGTAAAGTGGCCCACGGCGGACAGAGCGTACAGTGCGTTCTCCAGGGAGAAGCCTTGCT
GACACAGGAACGCGAGCTGATTTTCCAGGGTTTCGTACTGTTTCTCTGTTGGGCGGGTGCCGAGATGCAC
TTTAGCCCCGTCGCGATGTGAGAGGAGAGCACAGCGGAATGACTTGGCGTTGTTCCGCAGAAAGTCTTGC
CATGACTCGCCTTCCAGGGGGCAGAAGTGGGTATGATGCCTGTCCAGCATCTCGATTGCCAGGGCATCGA
GCAGGGCCCGCTTGTTCTTCACGTGCCAGTACAGGGTAGGCTGCTCAACTCCCAGCTTTTGAGCGAGTTT
CCTTGTCGTCAGGCCTTCGATACCGACTTCATTGAGTAATTCCAGAGCAGAGTTTATGACTTTGCTCTTG
TCCAGTCTAGACATTGGACCAGGGTTTTCTTCAACATCACCACAAGTGAGGAGAGAACCTCTACCTTCGG
CACCGGGGCCCTCCCACACATAACCAGAGGGCAGCAATTCACGAATCCCAACTGCCGTCGGCTGTCCATC
ACTGTCCTTCACTATGGCTTTGATCCCAGGATGCAGATCGAGAAGCACCTGTCGGCACCGTCCGCAGGGG
CTCAAGATGCCCCTGTTCTCATTTCCGATCGCGACGATACAAGTCAGGTTGCCAGCTGCCGCAGCAGCAG
CAGTGCCCAGCACCACGAGTTCTGCACAAGGTCCCCCAGTAAAATGATATACATTGACACCAGTGAAGAT
GCGGCCGTCGCTAGAGAGAGCTGCGCTGGCGACGCTGTAGTCTTCAGAGATGGGGATGCTGTTGATTGTA
GCCGTTGCTCTTTCAATGAGGGTGGATTCTTCTTGAGACAAAGGAACCATGGTGAATTGCTGGGGAGAGA
GGTCGGTGATTCGGTCAACGAGGGAGCCGACTGCCGACGTGCGCTCCGGAGGCTTGCAGAATGCGGAACA
CCGCGCGGGCAGGAACAGGGCCCACACTACCGCCCCACACCCCGCCTCCCGCACCGCCCCTTCCCGGCCG
CTGCTCTCGGCGCGCCCTGCTGAGCAGCCGCTATTGGCCACAGCCCATCGCGGTCGGCGCGCTGCCATTG
CTCCCTGGCGCTGTCCGTCTGCGAGGGTACTAGTGAGACGTGCGGCTTCCGTTTGTCACGTCCGGCACGC
CGCGAACCGCAAGGAACCTTCCCGACTTAGGGGCGGAGCAGGAAGCGTCGCCGGGGGGCCCACAAGGGTA
GCGGCGAAGATCCGGGTGACGCTGCGAACGGACGTGAAGAATGTGCGAGACCCAGGGTCGGCGCCGCTGC
GTTTCCCGGAACCACGCCCAGAGCAGCCGCGTCCCTGCGCAAACCCAGGGCTGCCTTGGAAAAGGCGCAA
CCCCAACCCCGGATCCGAATTCTCCCGTCGACCCTTTAAACTGAAGCTTTCTTCTCCTTATAGGTTGCCA
TCATTTTCTTGATCTCTGCAATAGCTTTCCCTGGATTCAGACCCTTAGGACAGGTCCTTGTGCAGTTCAT
GATGGTGTGGCAGCGGTATAGAGAGAATGGGTCCTGCAGCTTGGCCAGGCGCTCCTCTGTGAAGTCATCT
CTGGAGTCAATCATCCAGCGATAGGCCTGCATAAGAACTGCAGGCCCCAGATATTTGTCTCCGTTCCACC
AGTAGCTGGGGCAGCTGGTGCTACAGCAGGCACAGAGAATGCACTCGTAGAGCCCGTCCAGTTTCTCACG
CTCTTCTATGGACTGCAGATACTGCTGCTTGCCTTCCTGAGATTCATCCTTCTTCTTCAAATAAGGCTCA
ATGGATTTGTACTGTGCATAGAAGTTGCTCAAATCGGGAACAAGATCTTTGATTACGTACATGTGTGGAA
GAGGGTAGATTTTTGAGACCTTATTGAGGTTGGTGTCAATCCTTCGGGTGCAAGCTAGAGTGTTGCCTCC
ATTGATGTTCATTGCACAAGAGCCACAGATGCCTTCTCTGCATGATCTTCGGAAGGTCAAAGTAGAGTCA
ACTTCATTCTTAATCTTGATTAAAGCATCCAATACCATGGGGCCACATTTATTAAGGTCAACTTCATAAG
TCTGCATATGAGGTTTGTCTCCAGCCTTGTCTGGGTCCCATCGATAGATGGCAAATTTCTTGATACGGGG
AGCTGTGGCTGCAGCTGTCTGGGCTCCTCGGGAGGCCTGCAGGCAGGCTCCGCCAAGGGTTGTGGCCGGC
AACCGGCGCCTCAAGGAGAGGGCGACCACCGCCGCCATGCCCATGGTGGCTGGCGGATCCTTAATTAAAG
TCTAGAGGATGATGCTAGCCAATTCTCCAGGCGATCTGACGGTTCACTAAACGAGCTCT
Features (pLannotate 1.2.2; 26 found; start..end, strand, type, name):
    339..456     -  misc_feature   cPPT/CTS: central polypurine tract and central termination sequence of HIV-1
    497..521     -  CDS            Rev (fragment): human immunodeficiency virus 1 (HIV-1) Rev protein; rev; enhances nuclear export of unspliced and incompletely spliced viral mRNAs
    898..1131    -  misc_feature   RRE: The Rev response element (RRE) of HIV-1 allows for Rev-dependent mRNA export from the nucleus to the cytoplasm.
   1277..1640    -  CDS            HIV-1 gag (fragment): gag protein from human immunodeficiency virus 1; gag
   1624..1749    -  misc_feature   HIV-1 Ψ: packaging signal of human immunodeficiency virus type 1
   1796..1976    -  LTR            5' LTR (truncated): truncated 5' long terminal repeat (LTR) from HIV-1
   1977..2203    -  promoter       RSV promoter: Rous sarcoma virus enhancer/promoter
   2231..2249    -  promoter       T3 promoter: promoter for bacteriophage T3 RNA polymerase
   2294..2310    -  protein_bind   lac operator: The lac repressor binds to the lac operator to inhibit transcription in E. coli. This inhibition can be relieved by adding lactose or isopropyl-β-D-thiogalactopyranoside (IPTG). lac repressor encoded by lacI
   2318..2348    -  promoter       lac promoter: promoter for the E. coli lac operon
   2363..2384    -  protein_bind   CAP binding site: CAP binding activates transcription in the presence of cAMP. E. coli catabolite activator protein
   2397..2489    -  CDS            lacI (fragment): lac repressor; lacI; The lac repressor binds to the lac operator to inhibit transcription in E. coli. This inhibition can be relieved by adding lactose or isopropyl-β-D-thiogalactopyranoside (IPTG).
   2672..3260    -  rep_origin     ori: high-copy-number ColE1/pMB1/pBR322/pUC origin of replication
   3431..4291    -  CDS            AmpR: β-lactamase; bla; confers resistance to ampicillin, carbenicillin, and related antibiotics
   4292..4355    -  promoter       AmpR promoter: bla
   4363..4498    -  rep_origin     SV40 ori: SV40 origin of replication
   4538..4659    -  polyA_signal   SV40 poly(A) signal: SV40 polyadenylation signal
   4731..4964    -  LTR            3' LTR (ΔU3): self-inactivating 3' long terminal repeat (LTR) from HIV-1
   4966..5037    -  CDS            nef (fragment): NEF_HV1Z2 - Experimental evidence at protein level: Swiss-Prot protein existence level 1. Extracellular Nef protein targets CD4(+) T-lymphocytes for apoptosis by interacting with CXCR4 surface receptors. From Human immunodeficiency virus type 1 group M subtype D (isolate Z2/CDC-Z34) (HIV-1).
   5063..5611    -  misc_feature   WPRE (fragment): woodchuck hepatitis virus posttranscriptional regulatory element
   5647..5757    -  CDS            VP48: 3 tandem repeats of the minimal activation domain of herpes simplex virus VP16 (Cheng et al., 2013)
   5687..6384    -  CDS            rtTA3 (fragment): reverse tetracycline transactivator 3 activates expression from Tet-responsive promoters in the presence of doxycycline
   6448..6834    -  CDS            BSD: blasticidin S deaminase; Aspergillus terreus BSD; confers resistance to blasticidin
   6850..7360    -  promoter       hPGK promoter: human phosphoglycerate kinase 1 promoter
   7389..8228    -  CDS            SDHB: SDHB_HUMAN - Also known as SDH, SDH1. Experimental evidence at protein level: Swiss-Prot protein existence level 1. Iron-sulfur protein (IP) subunit of succinate dehydrogenase (SDH) that is involved in complex II of the mitochondrial electron transport chain and is responsible for transferring electrons from succinate to ubiquinone (coenzyme Q). From Homo sapiens (Human).
   8290..285     -  promoter       tight TRE promoter (across the origin): Tet-responsive promoter PTight, consisting of seven tet operator sequences followed by the minimal CMV promoter
