[The description below was written by a language model from this plasmid's Addgene catalogue record and pLannotate feature annotations shown in this document.]
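Description:
pCW57.1 tTA SDHB is a third-generation-style, self-inactivating HIV-1 lentiviral vector for doxycycline-repressible ("Tet-Off") expression of human SDHB in mammalian cells. It is maintained in E. coli through a high-copy ColE1/pUC origin and ampicillin resistance. The viral genome is transcribed from an RSV promoter fused to a truncated 5' LTR. It carries the Ψ packaging signal with a gag fragment, the RRE for Rev-dependent nuclear export, the cPPT/CTS, a WPRE fragment and a ΔU3 3' LTR, followed by an SV40 poly(A) signal and SV40 origin in the backbone.

The payload is an all-in-one, two-unit arrangement. A tight TRE promoter (seven tet operators upstream of a minimal CMV promoter) drives the SDHB coding sequence, which encodes the iron-sulfur subunit of succinate dehydrogenase, mitochondrial complex II. The cDNA carries silent point mutations in the target site of an SDHB sgRNA, so it should resist Cas9 cutting and can be used to re-express the protein in knockout cells. Downstream, a human PGK promoter drives blasticidin S deaminase followed by a tetracycline transactivator, giving blasticidin selection and constitutive regulator expression from the same provirus. The automated annotation labels the transactivator as an rtTA3 fragment with VP16-derived activation repeats, but the plasmid name and stated purpose indicate tTA, which activates the TRE in the absence of doxycycline and is switched off when the drug is added. The link between the blasticidin and transactivator coding regions is not annotated. Although the parent backbone is named for an N-terminal GFP, no GFP feature appears in the table. The construct suits stable, reversible SDHB expression, such as rescue and acute depletion studies of complex II function.
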