Addgene plasmid #177977: pCW57.1 tTA SDHB
Purpose: All-in-one dox-repressible expression of cDNA
Depositing lab: David Sabatini & Jessica Spinelli. Depositing organization: Whitehead Institute for Biomedical Research. Publication: Fumarate is a terminal electron acceptor in the mammalian electron transport chain. Spinelli JB, Rosen PC, Sprenger HG, Puszynska AM, Mann JL, Roessler JM, Cangelosi AL, Henne A, Condon KJ, Zhang T, Kunchok T, Lewis CA, Chandel NS, Sabatini DM. Science. 2021 Dec 3;374(6572):1227-1237. doi: 10.1126/science.abi7495. Epub 2021 Dec 2. PubMed 34855504.
Backbone
  Vector backbone: pCW57.1 N-term GFP tTA
  Vector type: Mammalian Expression, Lentiviral
  Selectable markers: Blasticidin
Growth in bacteria
  Bacterial resistance: Ampicillin, 100 μg/mL
  Growth temperature: 30°C
  Growth strain: NEB Stable
  Copy number: High Copy
Gene/Insert
  Gene/Insert name: SDHB
  Species: H. sapiens (human)
  Insert size (bp): 843
  Mutation: Silent point mutations to SDHB sgRNA target
  Entrez Gene: SDHB (a.k.a. CWS2, IP, MC2DN4, PGL4, PPGL4, SDH, SDH1, SDH2, SDHIP)
  Cloning method: Restriction Enzyme; 5′ cloning site Unknown (unknown if destroyed)
Terms and licenses: Academic/Nonprofit Terms; Industry Terms: Not Available to Industry
How to cite: pCW57.1 tTA SDHB was a gift from David Sabatini & Jessica Spinelli (Addgene plasmid # 177977 ; http://n2t.net/addgene:177977 ; RRID:Addgene_177977)
