>Addgene plasmid #177977 | pCW57.1 tTA SDHB | depositor partial sequence | sequence record 345361 | SDHB insert
ATGGCGGCGGTGGTCGCCCTCTCCTTGAGGCGCCGGTTGCCGGCCACAACCCTTGGCGGAGCCTGCCTGC
AGGCCTCCCGAGGAGCCCAGACAGCTGCAGCCACAGCTCCCCGTATCAAGAAATTTGCCATCTATCGATG
GGACCCAGACAAGGCTGGAGACAAACCTCATATGCAGACTTATGAAGTTGACCTTAATAAATGTGGCCCC
ATGGTATTGGATGCTTTAATCAAGATTAAGAATGAAGTTGACTCTACTTTGACCTTCCGAAGATCATGCA
GAGAAGGCATCTGTGGCTCTTGTGCAATGAACATCAATGGAGGCAACACTCTAGCTTGCACCCGAAGGAT
TGACACCAACCTCAATAAGGTCTCAAAAATCTACCCTCTTCCACACATGTACGTAATCAAAGATCTTGTT
CCCGATTTGAGCAACTTCTATGCACAGTACAAATCCATTGAGCCTTATTTGAAGAAGAAGGATGAATCTC
AGGAAGGCAAGCAGCAGTATCTGCAGTCCATAGAAGAGCGTGAGAAACTGGACGGGCTCTACGAGTGCAT
TCTCTGTGCCTGCTGTAGCACCAGCTGCCCCAGCTACTGGTGGAACGGAGACAAATATCTGGGGCCTGCA
GTTCTTATGCAGGCCTATCGCTGGATGATTGACTCCAGAGATGACTTCACAGAGGAGCGCCTGGCCAAGC
TGCAGGACCCATTCTCTCTATACCGCTGCCACACCATCATGAACTGCACAAGGACCTGTCCTAAGGGTCT
GAATCCAGGGAAAGCTATTGCAGAGATCAAGAAAATGATGGCAACCTATAAGGAGAAGAAAGCTTCAGTT
TAA
